Addgene plasmid #204799: WNV NS2B-NS3 protease (based on PDB 2IJO, catalytically active); aliases: West Nile Virus NS2B-NS3 fusion protein
Purpose: Bacterial expression of a fusion of West Nile NS2B-NS3 proteins
Depositing lab: ASAP Discovery & Frank von Delft. Depositing organization: University of Oxford.
Backbone
  Vector backbone: pNIC-Kan-R
  Vector type: Bacterial Expression
Growth in bacteria
  Bacterial resistance: Kanamycin, 50 μg/mL
  Growth temperature: 37°C
  Growth strain: DH5alpha
  Copy number: Unknown
Gene/Insert
  Gene/Insert name: West Nile NS2B-NS3 fusion
  Species: West Nile
  Cloning method: Ligation Independent Cloning
How to cite: WNV NS2B-NS3 protease (based on PDB 2IJO, catalytically active); aliases: West Nile Virus NS2B-NS3 fusion protein was a gift from ASAP Discovery & Frank von Delft (Addgene plasmid # 204799 ; http://n2t.net/addgene:204799 ; RRID:Addgene_204799)
