[The description below was written by a language model from this plasmid's Addgene catalogue record and pLannotate feature annotations shown in this document.]
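Description:
WNV NS2B-NS3 protease (based on PDB 2IJO, catalytically active) is a bacterial expression plasmid of about 6 kb built on the pNIC-Kan-R backbone, a pET-style vector, with the insert introduced by ligation-independent cloning. It is propagated in E. coli under kanamycin selection through an aph(3')-Ia KanR gene. Replication relies on a ColE1/pMB1-type origin accompanied by the pBR322 bom site and the rop gene, which normally moderates copy number; the catalogue lists copy number as unknown. An f1 origin is also present, along with non-functional remnants of a tetracycline resistance gene left over from the backbone lineage.

The expression cassette consists of a T7 promoter followed by a lac operator and the T7 gene 10 ribosome binding site. It drives an open reading frame of roughly 730 bp that the annotation matches to the West Nile virus polyprotein. The automated annotation text describes NS5 functions, but this is generic polyprotein text; the catalogue identifies the insert as a fusion of the NS2B cofactor region with the NS3 protease domain, modelled on a published crystal structure and retaining catalytic activity. Downstream lies a short histidine-tag match, which suggests a C-terminal His tag for affinity purification, although the record does not confirm that it is in frame with the insert. This is followed by a small fragment annotated as a T7 gene 10B-derived solubility tag and then the T7 terminator. A plasmid-borne lacI gene supplies repressor, so that expression is IPTG-inducible in hosts providing T7 RNA polymerase. The construct is intended for producing recombinant active flaviviral protease. Its structure-based design would suit structural, biochemical or inhibitor studies, although the record states only bacterial expression as its purpose.
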