Features (pLannotate 1.2.2; 19 found; start..end, strand, type, name):
      1..19      +  promoter       T7 promoter: promoter for bacteriophage T7 RNA polymerase
     20..44      +  protein_bind   lac operator: The lac repressor binds to the lac operator to inhibit transcription in E. coli. This inhibition can be relieved by adding lactose or isopropyl-β-D-thiogalactopyranoside (IPTG). lac repressor encoded by lacI
     59..81      +  RBS            RBS: efficient ribosome binding site from bacteriophage T7 gene 10 (Olins and Rangwala, 1989)
     92..817     +  CDS            GP1 (fragment): POLG_WNV9 - Experimental evidence at protein level: Swiss-Prot protein existence level 1. [RNA-directed RNA polymerase NS5]: Replicates the viral (+) and (-) genome, and performs the capping of genomes in the cytoplasm (PubMed:19850911). NS5 methylates viral RNA cap at guanine N-7 and ribose 2'-O positions (PubMed:19850911, PubMed:20685660). Besides its role in RNA genome replication, also prevents the establishment of cellular antiviral state by blocking the interferon-alpha/beta (IFN- alpha/beta) signaling pathway (PubMed:20106931). Inhibits host JAK1 and TYK2 phosphorylation, thereby preven
    883..900     +  CDS            9xHis (fragment): 9xHis affinity tag
    910..959     +  CDS            SET1 (fragment): solubility-enhancement tag derived from T7 phage gene 10B
    967..1014    +  terminator     T7 terminator: transcription terminator for bacteriophage T7 RNA polymerase
   1051..1479    +  rep_origin     f1 ori (sequence partly withheld): f1 bacteriophage origin of replication; arrow indicates direction of (+) strand synthesis
   1532..1589    +  promoter       AmpR promoter (fragment): bla
   1598..2413    -  CDS            KanR: aminoglycoside phosphotransferase; aph(3')-Ia; confers resistance to kanamycin in bacteria or G418 (Geneticin®) in eukaryotes
   2535..3123    +  rep_origin     ori: high-copy-number ColE1/pMB1/pBR322/pUC origin of replication
   3309..3448    -  misc_feature   bom: basis of mobility region from pBR322
   3550..3741    -  CDS            rop: Rop protein, which maintains plasmids at low copy number; rop
   3758..4138    +  CDS            YPB1_ECOLX: Protein predicted: Swiss-Prot protein existence level 4. From Escherichia coli.
   4210..4501    -  CDS            TcR (fragment): tetracycline efflux protein; tet; confers resistance to tetracycline
   4516..4537    -  protein_bind   CAP binding site: CAP binding activates transcription in the presence of cAMP. E. coli catabolite activator protein
   4550..5632    -  CDS            lacI: lac repressor; lacI; The lac repressor binds to the lac operator to inhibit transcription in E. coli. This inhibition can be relieved by adding lactose or isopropyl-β-D-thiogalactopyranoside (IPTG).
   5633..5710    -  promoter       lacI promoter: lacI
   5718..5997    -  CDS            TcR (fragment): tetracycline efflux protein; tet; confers resistance to tetracycline
>Addgene plasmid #204799 | WNV NS2B-NS3 protease (based on PDB 2IJO, catalytically active); aliases: West Nile Virus NS2B-NS3 fusion protein | addgene full sequence | sequence record 416948 | Addgene NGS Result
TAATACGACTCACTATAGGGGAATTGTGAGCGGATAACAATTCCCCTCTAGAAATAATTTTGTTTAACCT
TAAGAAGGAGATATACACATGAGCACCGATATGTGGATTGAGCGCACCGCTGATATCTCATGGGAATCCG
ATGCAGAAATCACAGGATCCAGCGAGAGAGTGGATGTGAGACTGGACGATGACGGCAATTTCCAGCTTAT
GAATGATCCTGGTGCGCCTTGGGCAGGAGGAGGTGGCTCCGGCGGTGGTGGCGGTGGAGTCTTATGGGAT
ACCCCCAGCCCAAAAGAATACAAAAAGGGGGACACTACAACGGGTGTTTACAGAATCATGACCCGTGGCC
TCCTTGGATCCTACCAGGCAGGTGCCGGTGTTATGGTTGAGGGAGTGTTCCATACGCTGTGGCACACGAC
AAAAGGGGCTGCATTGATGTCCGGAGAAGGTAGACTTGACCCATACTGGGGCAGCGTTAAGGAGGACAGA
TTGTGTTACGGGGGACCATGGCAGCTGCAGCATAAATGGAACGGGCAGGATGAGGTGCAGATGATTGTCG
TCGAGCCCGGCAGAAATGTCAAGAATGTGCAGACCAAGCCGGGTGTTTTCAAAACACCAGAAGGTGAAAT
TGGCGCCGTGACTCTTGATTTTCCGACCGGAACCTCCGGAAGTCCTATTGTGGATAAAAATGGCGACGTA
ATTGGGTTGTACGGTAATGGTGTCATAATGCCCAACGGTAGTTATATCAGCGCTATTGTTCAGGGAGAAA
GAATGGATGAACCGATTCCGGCAGGTTTCGAGCCTGAAATGCTTAAAGGTCATCACCATCATCATCATTA
ATGACTCGAGCACCCGTCGACAAGCTTGCGGCCGCACTCGAGCACCACCACCACCACCACTGAGATCCGG
CTGCTAACAAAGCCCGAAAGGAAGCTGAGTTGGCTGCTGCCACCGCTGAGCAATAACTAGCATAACCCCT
TGGGGCCTCTAAACGGGTCTTGAGGGGTTTTTTGCTGAAAGGAGGAACTATATCCGGATTGGCGAATGGG
[124 nt withheld, positions 1051-1174]
C
[91 nt withheld, positions 1176-1266]
A
[49 nt withheld, positions 1268-1316]
CCTTTGACGTTGGAGTCCACGTTCTTT
[37 nt withheld, positions 1344-1380]
ACCCTATCTCGGTCTATTCTTTTGATTTATAAGGGATTTTGCCGATTTCGGCCTATTGGTTAAAAAATGA
GCTGATTTAACAAAAATTTAACGCGAATTTTAACAAAATATTAACGCTTACAATTTAGGTGGCACTTTTC
GGGGAAATGTGCGCGGAACCCCTATTTGTTTATTTTTCTAAATACATTCAAATATGTATCCGCTCATGAA
TTAATTCTTAGAAAAACTCATCGAGCATCAAATGAAACTGCAATTTATTCATATCAGGATTATCAATACC
ATATTTTTGAAAAAGCCGTTTCTGTAATGAAGGAGAAAACTCACCGAGGCAGTTCCATAGGATGGCAAGA
TCCTGGTATCGGTCTGCGATTCCGACTCGTCCAACATCAATACAACCTATTAATTTCCCCTCGTCAAAAA
TAAGGTTATCAAGTGAGAAATCACCATGAGTGACGACTGAATCCGGTGAGAATGGCAAAAGTTTATGCAT
TTCTTTCCAGACTTGTTCAACAGGCCAGCCATTACGCTCGTCATCAAAATCACTCGCATCAACCAAACCG
TTATTCATTCGTGATTGCGCCTGAGCGAGACGAAATACGCGATCGCTGTTAAAAGGACAATTACAAACAG
GAATCGAATGCAACCGGCGCAGGAACACTGCCAGCGCATCAACAATATTTTCACCTGAATCAGGATATTC
TTCTAATACCTGGAATGCTGTTTTCCCGGGGATCGCAGTGGTGAGTAACCATGCATCATCAGGAGTACGG
ATAAAATGCTTGATGGTCGGAAGAGGCATAAATTCCGTCAGCCAGTTTAGTCTGACCATCTCATCTGTAA
CATCATTGGCAACGCTACCTTTGCCATGTTTCAGAAACAACTCTGGCGCATCGGGCTTCCCATACAATCG
ATAGATTGTCGCACCTGATTGCCCGACATTATCGCGAGCCCATTTATACCCATATAAATCAGCATCCATG
TTGGAATTTAATCGCGGCCTAGAGCAAGACGTTTCCCGTTGAATATGGCTCATAACACCCCTTGTATTAC
TGTTTATGTAAGCAGACAGTTTTATTGTTCATGACCAAAATCCCTTAACGTGAGTTTTCGTTCCACTGAG
CGTCAGACCCCGTAGAAAAGATCAAAGGATCTTCTTGAGATCCTTTTTTTCTGCGCGTAATCTGCTGCTT
GCAAACAAAAAAACCACCGCTACCAGCGGTGGTTTGTTTGCCGGATCAAGAGCTACCAACTCTTTTTCCG
AAGGTAACTGGCTTCAGCAGAGCGCAGATACCAAATACTGTCCTTCTAGTGTAGCCGTAGTTAGGCCACC
ACTTCAAGAACTCTGTAGCACCGCCTACATACCTCGCTCTGCTAATCCTGTTACCAGTGGCTGCTGCCAG
TGGCGATAAGTCGTGTCTTACCGGGTTGGACTCAAGACGATAGTTACCGGATAAGGCGCAGCGGTCGGGC
TGAACGGGGGGTTCGTGCACACAGCCCAGCTTGGAGCGAACGACCTACACCGAACTGAGATACCTACAGC
GTGAGCTATGAGAAAGCGCCACGCTTCCCGAAGGGAGAAAGGCGGACAGGTATCCGGTAAGCGGCAGGGT
CGGAACAGGAGAGCGCACGAGGGAGCTTCCAGGGGGAAACGCCTGGTATCTTTATAGTCCTGTCGGGTTT
CGCCACCTCTGACTTGAGCGTCGATTTTTGTGATGCTCGTCAGGGGGGCGGAGCCTATGGAAAAACGCCA
GCAACGCGGCCTTTTTACGGTTCCTGGCCTTTTGCTGGCCTTTTGCTCACATGTTCTTTCCTGCGTTATC
CCCTGATTCTGTGGATAACCGTATTACCGCCTTTGAGTGAGCTGATACCGCTCGCCGCAGCCGAACGACC
GAGCGCAGCGAGTCAGTGAGCGAGGAAGCGGAAGAGCGCCTGATGCGGTATTTTCTCCTTACGCATCTGT
GCGGTATTTCACACCGCAATGGTGCACTCTCAGTACAATCTGCTCTGATGCCGCATAGTTAAGCCAGTAT
ACACTCCGCTATCGCTACGTGACTGGGTCATGGCTGCGCCCCGACACCCGCCAACACCCGCTGACGCGCC
CTGACGGGCTTGTCTGCTCCCGGCATCCGCTTACAGACAAGCTGTGACCGTCTCCGGGAGCTGCATGTGT
CAGAGGTTTTCACCGTCATCACCGAAACGCGCGAGGCAGCTGCGGTAAAGCTCATCAGCGTGGTCGTGAA
GCGATTCACAGATGTCTGCCTGTTCATCCGCGTCCAGCTCGTTGAGTTTCTCCAGAAGCGTTAATGTCTG
GCTTCTGATAAAGCGGGCCATGTTAAGGGCGGTTTTTTCCTGTTTGGTCACTGATGCCTCCGTGTAAGGG
GGATTTCTGTTCATGGGGGTAATGATACCGATGAAACGAGAGAGGATGCTCACGATACGGGTTACTGATG
ATGAACATGCCCGGTTACTGGAACGTTGTGAGGGTAAACAACTGGCGGTATGGATGCGGCGGGACCAGAG
AAAAATCACTCAGGGTCAATGCCAGCGCTTCGTTAATACAGATGTAGGTGTTCCACAGGGTAGCCAGCAG
CATCCTGCGATGCAGATCCGGAACATAATGGTGCAGGGCGCTGACTTCCGCGTTTCCAGACTTTACGAAA
CACGGAAACCGAAGACCATTCATGTTGTTGCTCAGGTCGCAGACGTTTTGCAGCAGCAGTCGCTTCACGT
TCGCTCGCGTATCGGTGATTCATTCTGCTAACCAGTAAGGCAACCCCGCCAGCCTAGCCGGGTCCTCAAC
GACAGGAGCACGATCATGCGCACCCGTGGGGCCGCCATGCCGGCGATAATGGCCTGCTTCTCGCCGAAAC
GTTTGGTGGCGGGACCAGTGACGAAGGCTTGAGCGAGGGCGTGCAAGATTCCGAATACCGCAAGCGACAG
GCCGATCATCGTCGCGCTCCAGCGAAAGCGGTCCTCGCCGAAAATGACCCAGAGCGCTGCCGGCACCTGT
CCTACGAGTTGCATGATAAAGAAGACAGTCATAAGTGCGGCGACGATAGTCATGCCCCGCGCCCACCGGA
AGGAGCTGACTGGGTTGAAGGCTCTCAAGGGCATCGGTCGAGATCCCGGTGCCTAATGAGTGAGCTAACT
TACATTAATTGCGTTGCGCTCACTGCCCGCTTTCCAGTCGGGAAACCTGTCGTGCCAGCTGCATTAATGA
ATCGGCCAACGCGCGGGGAGAGGCGGTTTGCGTATTGGGCGCCAGGGTGGTTTTTCTTTTCACCAGTGAG
ACGGGCAACAGCTGATTGCCCTTCACCGCCTGGCCCTGAGAGAGTTGCAGCAAGCGGTCCACGCTGGTTT
GCCCCAGCAGGCGAAAATCCTGTTTGATGGTGGTTAACGGCGGGATATAACATGAGCTGTCTTCGGTATC
GTCGTATCCCACTACCGAGATATCCGCACCAACGCGCAGCCCGGACTCGGTAATGGCGCGCATTGCGCCC
AGCGCCATCTGATCGTTGGCAACCAGCATCGCAGTGGGAACGATGCCCTCATTCAGCATTTGCATGGTTT
GTTGAAAACCGGACATGGCACTCCAGTCGCCTTCCCGTTCCGCTATCGGCTGAATTTGATTGCGAGTGAG
ATATTTATGCCAGCCAGCCAGACGCAGACGCGCCGAGACAGAACTTAATGGGCCCGCTAACAGCGCGATT
TGCTGGTGACCCAATGCGACCAGATGCTCCACGCCCAGTCGCGTACCGTCTTCATGGGAGAAAATAATAC
TGTTGATGGGTGTCTGGTCAGAGACATCAAGAAATAACGCCGGAACATTAGTGCAGGCAGCTTCCACAGC
AATGGCATCCTGGTCATCCAGCGGATAGTTAATGATCAGCCCACTGACGCGTTGCGCGAGAAGATTGTGC
ACCGCCGCTTTACAGGCTTCGACGCCGCTTCGTTCTACCATCGACACCACCACGCTGGCACCCAGTTGAT
CGGCGCGAGATTTAATCGCCGCGACAATTTGCGACGGCGCGTGCAGGGCCAGACTGGAGGTGGCAACGCC
AATCAGCAACGACTGTTTGCCCGCCAGTTGTTGTGCCACGCGGTTGGGAATGTAATTCAGCTCCGCCATC
GCCGCTTCCACTTTTTCCCGCGTTTTCGCAGAAACGTGGCTGGCCTGGTTCACCACGCGGGAAACGGTCT
GATAAGAGACACCGGCATACTCTGCGACATCGTATAACGTTACTGGTTTCACATTCACCACCCTGAATTG
ACTCTCTTCCGGGCGCTATCATGCCATACCGCGAAAGGTTTTGCGCCATTCGATGGTGTCCGGGATCTCG
ACGCTCTCCCTTATGCGACTCCTGCATTAGGAAGCAGCCCAGTAGTAGGTTGAGGCCGTTGAGCACCGCC
GCCGCAAGGAATGGTGCATGCAAGGAGATGGCGCCCAACAGTCCCCCGGCCACGGGGCCTGCCACCATAC
CCACGCCGAAACAAGCGCTCATGAGCCCGAAGTGGCGAGCCCGATCTTCCCCATCGGTGATGTCGGCGAT
ATAGGCGCCAGCAACCGCACCTGTGGCGCCGGTGATGCCGGCCACGATGCGTCCGGCGTAGAGGATCGAG
ATCTCGATCCCGCGAAAT
