>Addgene plasmid #204799 | WNV NS2B-NS3 protease (based on PDB 2IJO, catalytically active); aliases: West Nile Virus NS2B-NS3 fusion protein | depositor partial sequence | sequence record 398072 | Insert
ATGAGCACCGATATGTGGATTGAGCGCACCGCTGATATCTCATGGGAATCCGATGCAGAAATCACAGGAT
CCAGCGAGAGAGTGGATGTGAGACTGGACGATGACGGCAATTTCCAGCTTATGAATGATCCTGGTGCGCC
TTGGGCAGGAGGAGGTGGCTCCGGCGGTGGTGGCGGTGGAGTCTTATGGGATACCCCCAGCCCAAAAGAA
TACAAAAAGGGGGACACTACAACGGGTGTTTACAGAATCATGACCCGTGGCCTCCTTGGATCCTACCAGG
CAGGTGCCGGTGTTATGGTTGAGGGAGTGTTCCATACGCTGTGGCACACGACAAAAGGGGCTGCATTGAT
GTCCGGAGAAGGTAGACTTGACCCATACTGGGGCAGCGTTAAGGAGGACAGATTGTGTTACGGGGGACCA
TGGCAGCTGCAGCATAAATGGAACGGGCAGGATGAGGTGCAGATGATTGTCGTCGAGCCCGGCAGAAATG
TCAAGAATGTGCAGACCAAGCCGGGTGTTTTCAAAACACCAGAAGGTGAAATTGGCGCCGTGACTCTTGA
TTTTCCGACCGGAACCTCCGGAAGTCCTATTGTGGATAAAAATGGCGACGTAATTGGGTTGTACGGTAAT
GGTGTCATAATGCCCAACGGTAGTTATATCAGCGCTATTGTTCAGGGAGAAAGAATGGATGAACCGATTC
CGGCAGGTTTCGAGCCTGAAATGCTTAAAGGTCATCACCATCATCATCAT
